>Addgene plasmid #153152 | Flag-FOXS1 | addgene full sequence | sequence record 429744 | Addgene NGS Result
GTCGACCGCCAATTCAATATGGCGTATATGGACTCATGCCAATTCAATATGGTGGATCTGGACCTGTGCC
AATTCAATATGGCGTATATGGACTCGTGCCAATTCAATATGGTGGATCTGGACCCCAGCCAATTCAATAT
GGCGGACTTGGCACCATGCCAATTCAATATGGCGGACCTGGCACTGTGCCAACTGGGGAGGGGTCTACTT
GGCACGGTGCCAAGTTTGAGGAGGGGTCTTGGCCCTGTGCCAAGTCCGCCATATTGAATTGGCATGGTGC
CAATAATGGCGGCCATATTGGCTATATGCCAGGATCAATATATAGGCAATATCCAATATGGCCCTATGCC
AATATGGCTATTGGCCAGGTTCAATACTATGTATTGGCCCTATGCCATATAGTATTCCATATATGGGTTT
TCCTATTGACGTAGATAGCCCCTCCCAATGGGCGGTCCCATATACCATATATGGGGCTTCCTAATACCGC
CCATAGCCACTCCCCCATTGACGTCAATGGTCTCTATATATGGTCTTTCCTATTGACGTCATATGGGCGG
TCCTATTGACGTATATGGCGCCTCCCCCATTGACGTCAATTACGGTAAATGGCCCGCCTGGCTCAATGCC
CATTGACGTCAATAGGACCACCCACCATTGACGTCAATGGGATGGCTCATTGCCCATTCATATCCGTTCT
CACGCCCCCTATTGACGTCAATGACGGTAAATGGCCCACTTGGCAGTACATCAATATCTATTAATAGTAA
CTTGGCAAGTACATTACTATTGGAAGTACGCCAGGGTACATTGGCAGTACTCCCATTGACGTCAATGGCG
GTAAATGGCCCGCGATGGCTGCCAAGTACATCCCCATTGACGTCAATGGGGAGGGGCAATGACGCAAATG
GGCGTTCCATTGACGTAAATGGGCGGTAGGCGTGCCTAATGGGAGGTCTATATAAGCAATGCTCGTTTAG
GGAACCGCCATTCTGCCTGGGGACGTCGGAGCAAGCTTGATTTAGGTGACACTATAGAATACAAGCTACT
TGTTCTTTTTGCAGGATCAGCCACCATGGATTACAAGGACGACGACGATAAGGGATCCCATCGATTCGAA
TTCCAGCAGCAGCCTCTGCCCGGGCCTGGCGCCCCCACAACTGAGCCAACCAAGCCTCCCTACAGCTACA
TCGCCCTTATTGCTATGGCCATCCAGAGCTCACCGGGGCAGCGGGCCACCCTCAGTGGCATCTACCGCTA
CATCATGGGCCGATTCGCCTTCTACCGCCACAACCGGCCCGGCTGGCAGAACAGCATCCGCCACAACCTG
TCACTCAACGAGTGCTTTGTCAAGGTGCCCCGCGATGACCGCAAGCCAGGCAAGGGCAGCTACTGGACGC
TGGACCCTGACTGCCACGACATGTTTGAGCACGGCAGCTTCCTACGCCGCCGCCGCCGCTTCACCCGGCA
GACAGGTGCTGAGGGCACCCGGGGCCCCGCCAAGGCACGCCGTGGACCCCTCAGGGCGACCAGCCAGGAC
CCAGGAGTCCCCAACGCCACGACCGGCAGGCAGTGCTCATTCCCACCAGAGCTGCCAGATCCCAAGGGCC
TAAGCTTTGGGGGTCTGGTGGGGGCCATGCCAGCCAGTATGTGCCCAGCAACCACTGATGGCAGGCCTCG
GCCACCCATGGAGCCCAAAGAGATTTCCACGCCCAAGCCTGCATGCCCAGGGGAGCTCCCCGTGGCCACC
TCATCTTCCTCATGCCCAGCGTTTGGCTTTCCTGCCGGCTTCTCAGAGGCTGAGAGTTTTAATAAGGCCC
CTACGCCCGTCTTGTCCCCGGAATCAGGCATCGGGAGCAGCTACCAGTGTCGGCTGCAGGCACTGAATTT
TTGCATGGGGGCTGACCCAGGCCTTGAGCACCTCTTGGCCTCAGCAGCCCCCTCCCCTGCACCACCCACC
CCTCCAGGCTCACTCCGGGCCCCACTGCCCCTGCCAACTGACCACAAGGAACCCTGGGTTGCAGGTGGCT
TCCCTGTCCAGGGAGGCTCCGGCTACCCATTGGGGCTGACCCCCTGCCTATACCGGACGCCAGGAATGTT
CTTCTTTGAGTAAAGGCAGCTCGAGCCTCTAGAACTATAGTGAGTCGTATTACGTAGATCCAGACATGAT
AAGATACATTGATGAGTTTGGACAAACCACAACTAGAATGCAGTGAAAAAAATGCTTTATTTGTGAAATT
TGTGATGCTATTGCTTTATTTGTAACCATTATAAGCTGCAATAAACAAGTTAACAACAACAATTGCATTC
ATTTTATGTTTCAGGTTCAGGGGGAGGTGTGGGAGGTTTTTTAATTCGCGGCCGCGGCGCCAATGCATTG
GGCCCGGTACCCAGCTTTTGTTCCCTTTAGTGAGGGTTAATTGCGCGCTTGGCGTAATCATGGTCATAGC
TGTTTCCTGTGTGAAATTGTTATCCGCTCACAATTCCACACAACATACGAGCCGGGAGCATAAAGTGTAA
AGCCTGGGGTGCCTAATGAGTGAGCTAACTCACATTAATTGCGTTGCGCTCACTGCCCGCTTTCCAGTCG
GGAAACCTGTCGTGCCAGCTGCATTAATGAATCGGCCAACGCGCGGGGAGAGGCGGTTTGCGTATTGGGC
GCTCTTCCGCTTCCTCGCTCACTGACTCGCTGCGCTCGGTCGTTCGGCTGCGGCGAGCGGTATCAGCTCA
CTCAAAGGCGGTAATACGGTTATCCACAGAATCAGGGGATAACGCAGGAAAGAACATGTGAGCAAAAGGC
CAGCAAAAGGCCAGGAACCGTAAAAAGGCCGCGTTGCTGGCGTTTTTCCATAGGCTCCGCCCCCCTGACG
AGCATCACAAAAATCGACGCTCAAGTCAGAGGTGGCGAAACCCGACAGGACTATAAAGATACCAGGCGTT
TCCCCCTGGAAGCTCCCTCGTGCGCTCTCCTGTTCCGACCCTGCCGCTTACCGGATACCTGTCCGCCTTT
CTCCCTTCGGGAAGCGTGGCGCTTTCTCATAGCTCACGCTGTAGGTATCTCAGTTCGGTGTAGGTCGTTC
GCTCCAAGCTGGGCTGTGTGCACGAACCCCCCGTTCAGCCCGACCGCTGCGCCTTATCCGGTAACTATCG
TCTTGAGTCCAACCCGGTAAGACACGACTTATCGCCACTGGCAGCAGCCACTGGTAACAGGATTAGCAGA
GCGAGGTATGTAGGCGGTGCTACAGAGTTCTTGAAGTGGTGGCCTAACTACGGCTACACTAGAAGAACAG
TATTTGGTATCTGCGCTCTGCTGAAGCCAGTTACCTTCGGAAAAAGAGTTGGTAGCTCTTGATCCGGCAA
ACAAACCACCGCTGGTAGCGGTGGTTTTTTTGTTTGCAAGCAGCAGATTACGCGCAGAAAAAAAGGATCT
CAAGAAGATCCTTTGATCTTTTCTACGGGGTCTGACGCTCAGTGGAACGAAAACTCACGTTAAGGGATTT
TGGTCATGAGATTATCAAAAAGGATCTTCACCTAGATCCTTTTAAATTAAAAATGAAGTTTTAAATCAAT
CTAAAGTATATATGAGTAAACTTGGTCTGACAGTTACCAATGCTTAATCAGTGAGGCACCTATCTCAGCG
ATCTGTCTATTTCGTTCATCCATAGTTGCCTGACTCCCCGTCGTGTAGATAACTACGATACGGGAGGGCT
TACCATCTGGCCCCAGTGCTGCAATGATACCGCGAGACCCACGCTCACCGGCTCCAGATTTATCAGCAAT
AAACCAGCCAGCCGGAAGGGCCGAGCGCAGAAGTGGTCCTGCAACTTTATCCGCCTCCATCCAGTCTATT
AATTGTTGCCGGGAAGCTAGAGTAAGTAGTTCGCCAGTTAATAGTTTGCGCAACGTTGTTGCCATTGCTA
CAGGCATCGTGGTGTCACGCTCGTCGTTTGGTATGGCTTCATTCAGCTCCGGTTCCCAACGATCAAGGCG
AGTTACATGATCCCCCATGTTGTGCAAAAAAGCGGTTAGCTCCTTCGGTCCTCCGATCGTTGTCAGAAGT
AAGTTGGCCGCAGTGTTATCACTCATGGTTATGGCAGCACTGCATAATTCTCTTACTGTCATGCCATCCG
TAAGATGCTTTTCTGTGACTGGTGAGTACTCAACCAAGTCATTCTGAGAATAGTGTATGCGGCGACCGAG
TTGCTCTTGCCCGGCGTCAATACGGGATAATACCGCGCCACATAGCAGAACTTTAAAAGTGCTCATCATT
GGAAAACGTTCTTCGGGGCGAAAACTCTCAAGGATCTTACCGCTGTTGAGATCCAGTTCGATGTAACCCA
CTCGTGCACCCAACTGATCTTCAGCATCTTTTACTTTCACCAGCGTTTCTGGGTGAGCAAAAACAGGAAG
GCAAAATGCCGCAAAAAAGGGAATAAGGGCGACACGGAAATGTTGAATACTCATACTCTTCCTTTTTCAA
TATTATTGAAGCATTTATCAGGGTTATTGTCTCATGAGCGGATACATATTTGAATGTATTTAGAAAAATA
AACAAATAGGGGTTCCGCGCACATTTCCCCGAAAAGTGCCACCTAAATTGTAAGCGTTAATATTTTGTTA
AAATTCGCGTTAAATTTTTGTTAAATCAGCTCATTTTTTAACCAATAGGCCGAAATCGGCAAAATCCCTT
ATAAATCAAAAGAATAGACCGAGATAGGGT
[37 nt withheld, positions 4721-4757]
AAAGAACGTGGACTCCAACGTCAAAGG
[49 nt withheld, positions 4785-4833]
T
[91 nt withheld, positions 4835-4925]
G
[124 nt withheld, positions 4927-5050]
CCCATTCGCCATTCAGGCTGCGCAACTGTTGGGAAGGGCGATCGGTGCGGGCCTCTTCGCTATTACGCCA
Features (pLannotate 1.2.2; 16 found; start..end, strand, type, name):
      8..985     +  promoter       CMV IE94 promoter: enhancer/promoter region of simian cytomegalovirus major immediate early transcription unit IE94
   1020..1038    +  promoter       SP6 promoter: promoter for bacteriophage SP6 RNA polymerase
   1079..1095    +  CDS            FLAG (fragment): FLAG® epitope tag, followed by an enterokinase cleavage site
   1124..2110    +  CDS            FOXS1: FOXS1_HUMAN - Also known as FKHL18, FREAC10. Experimental evidence at transcript level: Swiss-Prot protein existence level 2. Transcriptional repressor that suppresses transcription from the FASLG, FOXO3 and FOXO4 promoters. May have a role in the organization of the testicular vasculature (By similarity). From Homo sapiens (Human).
   2135..2152    -  promoter       T7 promoter (fragment): promoter for bacteriophage T7 RNA polymerase
   2157..2291    -  polyA_signal   SV40 poly(A) signal: SV40 polyadenylation signal
   2404..2422    -  promoter       T3 promoter: promoter for bacteriophage T3 RNA polymerase
   2467..2483    -  protein_bind   lac operator: The lac repressor binds to the lac operator to inhibit transcription in E. coli. This inhibition can be relieved by adding lactose or isopropyl-β-D-thiogalactopyranoside (IPTG). lac repressor encoded by lacI
   2491..2521    -  promoter       lac promoter: promoter for the E. coli lac operon
   2536..2557    -  protein_bind   CAP binding site: CAP binding activates transcription in the presence of cAMP. E. coli catabolite activator protein
   2570..2662    -  CDS            lacI (fragment): lac repressor; lacI; The lac repressor binds to the lac operator to inhibit transcription in E. coli. This inhibition can be relieved by adding lactose or isopropyl-β-D-thiogalactopyranoside (IPTG).
   2845..3433    -  rep_origin     ori: high-copy-number ColE1/pMB1/pBR322/pUC origin of replication
   3604..4464    -  CDS            AmpR: β-lactamase; bla; confers resistance to ampicillin, carbenicillin, and related antibiotics
   4465..4569    -  promoter       AmpR promoter: bla
   4622..5050    -  rep_origin     f1 ori (sequence partly withheld): f1 bacteriophage origin of replication; arrow indicates direction of (+) strand synthesis
   5055..1       -  CDS            lacZα (fragment) (across the origin): LacZα fragment of β-galactosidase; lacZ fragment
