[The description below was written by a language model from this plasmid's Addgene catalogue record and pLannotate feature annotations shown in this document.]
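Description:
Flag-FOXS1 is a mammalian expression plasmid built on the pCS2+ N-flag backbone and carrying the human FOXS1 coding sequence (also known as FKHL18 or FREAC10), a forkhead-box transcription factor annotated as a transcriptional repressor. The roughly 1 kb insert was cloned between EcoRI and XhoI sites, both retained, placing it downstream of a backbone-encoded N-terminal FLAG epitope so that the protein can be detected or immunoprecipitated with anti-FLAG reagents. Transcription in mammalian cells is driven by the strong simian cytomegalovirus IE94 enhancer/promoter. An SV40 polyadenylation signal lies downstream of the insert, although the feature table annotates it on the reverse strand. The sequenced record is about 5.1 kb, consistent with the stated backbone and insert sizes.

As is typical of the pCS2+ family, an SP6 promoter sits between the CMV IE94 promoter and the tagged open reading frame, which allows in vitro synthesis of sense mRNA. T7 (partial) and T3 promoters lie downstream in the opposite orientation. The plasmid is propagated in E. coli through a high-copy ColE1/pUC-type origin and selected with ampicillin via the β-lactamase gene. An f1 origin is also present, along with residual lac promoter/operator, lacI and lacZα fragments that are remnants of the parental cloning vector and play no role in expression. No mammalian selection marker is annotated, so the construct appears suited to transient transfection. It belongs to a uniform library of FOX family expression constructs, intended for comparative studies of forkhead transcription factor function in mammalian cells.
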