Addgene plasmid #153152: Flag-FOXS1
Purpose: Expression of Flag tagged human FOXS1 in mammalian cells
Depositing lab: Stefan Koch. Depositing organization: Linkopings Universitet. Publication: A uniform expression library for the exploration of FOX transcription factor biology. Moparthi L, Koch S. Differentiation. 2020 Sep - Oct;115:30-36. doi: 10.1016/j.diff.2020.08.002. Epub 2020 Aug 20. PubMed 32858261.
Backbone
  Vector backbone: pCS2+ N-flag
  Backbone size w/o insert (bp): 4131
  Vector type: Mammalian Expression
Growth in bacteria
  Bacterial resistance: Ampicillin, 100 μg/mL
  Growth temperature: 37°C
  Growth strain: DH5alpha
  Copy number: High Copy
Gene/Insert
  Gene/Insert name: human FOXS1
  Species: H. sapiens (human)
  Insert size (bp): 996
  Entrez Gene: FOXS1 (a.k.a. FKHL18, FREAC10, MGC4544)
  Promoter: CMV IE94
  Tag / fusion protein: Flag (N terminal on backbone)
  Cloning method: Restriction Enzyme; 5′ cloning site EcoRI (not destroyed); 3′ cloning site XhoI (not destroyed)
  Sequencing primers: 5′ SP6; 3′ EBV-rev
Terms and licenses: Academic/Nonprofit Terms; Industry Terms: Not Available to Industry
How to cite: Flag-FOXS1 was a gift from Stefan Koch (Addgene plasmid # 153152 ; http://n2t.net/addgene:153152 ; RRID:Addgene_153152)
