>Addgene plasmid #153152 | Flag-FOXS1 | depositor partial sequence | sequence record 296364 | hFOXS1 gene sequence
ATGCAGCAGCAGCCTCTGCCCGGGCCTGGCGCCCCCACAACTGAGCCAACCAAGCCTCCCTACAGCTACA
TCGCCCTTATTGCTATGGCCATCCAGAGCTCACCGGGGCAGCGGGCCACCCTCAGTGGCATCTACCGCTA
CATCATGGGCCGATTCGCCTTCTACCGCCACAACCGGCCCGGCTGGCAGAACAGCATCCGCCACAACCTG
TCACTCAACGAGTGCTTTGTCAAGGTGCCCCGCGATGACCGCAAGCCAGGCAAGGGCAGCTACTGGACGC
TGGACCCTGACTGCCACGACATGTTTGAGCACGGCAGCTTCCTACGCCGCCGCCGCCGCTTCACCCGGCA
GACAGGTGCTGAGGGCACCCGGGGCCCCGCCAAGGCACGCCGTGGACCCCTCAGGGCGACCAGCCAGGAC
CCAGGAGTCCCCAACGCCACGACCGGCAGGCAGTGCTCATTCCCACCAGAGCTGCCAGATCCCAAGGGCC
TAAGCTTTGGGGGTCTGGTGGGGGCCATGCCAGCCAGTATGTGCCCAGCAACCACTGATGGCAGGCCTCG
GCCACCCATGGAGCCCAAAGAGATTTCCACGCCCAAGCCTGCATGCCCAGGGGAGCTCCCCGTGGCCACC
TCATCTTCCTCATGCCCAGCGTTTGGCTTTCCTGCCGGCTTCTCAGAGGCTGAGAGTTTTAATAAGGCCC
CTACGCCCGTCTTGTCCCCGGAATCAGGCATCGGGAGCAGCTACCAGTGTCGGCTGCAGGCACTGAATTT
TTGCATGGGGGCTGACCCAGGCCTTGAGCACCTCTTGGCCTCAGCAGCCCCCTCCCCTGCACCACCCACC
CCTCCAGGCTCACTCCGGGCCCCACTGCCCCTGCCAACTGACCACAAGGAACCCTGGGTTGCAGGTGGCT
TCCCTGTCCAGGGAGGCTCCGGCTACCCATTGGGGCTGACCCCCTGCCTATACCGGACGCCAGGAATGTT
CTTCTTTGAGTAA
